>Addgene plasmid #148431 | pCIneo-Rluc-6xbsMS2-random_AC | addgene full sequence | sequence record 357753 | Addgene NGS Result
GGCATTGATTATTGACTAGTTATTAATAGTAATCAATTACGGGGTCATTAGTTCATAGCCCATATATGGA
GTTCCGCGTTACATAACTTACGGTAAATGGCCCGCCTGGCTGACCGCCCAACGACCCCCGCCCATTGACG
TCAATAATGACGTATGTTCCCATAGTAACGCCAATAGGGACTTTCCATTGACGTCAATGGGTGGAGTATT
TACGGTAAACTGCCCACTTGGCAGTACATCAAGTGTATCATATGCCAAGTCCGCCCCCTATTGACGTCAA
TGACGGTAAATGGCCCGCCTGGCATTATGCCCAGTACATGACCTTACGGGACTTTCCTACTTGGCAGTAC
ATCTACGTATTAGTCATCGCTATTACCATGGTGATGCGGTTTTGGCAGTACACCAATGGGCGTGGATAGC
GGTTTGACTCACGGGGATTTCCAAGTCTCCACCCCATTGACGTCAATGGGAGTTTGTTTTGGCACCAAAA
TCAACGGGACTTTCCAAAATGTCGTAACAACTGCGATCGCCCGCCCCGTTGACGCAAATGGGCGGTAGGC
GTGTACGGTGGGAGGTCTATATAAGCAGAGCTCGTTTAGTGAACCGTCAGATCACTAGAAGCTTTATTGC
GGTAGTTTATCACAGTTAAATTGCTAACGCAGTCAGTGCTTCTGACACAACAGTCTCGAACTTAAGCTGC
AGTGACTCTCTTAAGGTAGCCTTGCAGAAGTTGGTCGTGAGGCACTGGGCAGGTAAGTATCAAGGTTACA
AGACAGGTTTAAGGAGACCAATAGAAACTGGGCTTGTCGAGACAGAGAAGACTCTTGCGTTTCTGATAGG
CACCTATTGGTCTTACTGACATCCACTTTGCCTTTCTCTCCACAGGTGTCCACTCCCAGTTCAATTACAG
CTCTTAAGGCTAGAGTACTTAATACGACTCACTATAGGCTAGCCACCATGGCTTCCAAGGTGTACGACCC
CGAGCAACGCAAACGCATGATCACTGGGCCTCAGTGGTGGGCTCGCTGCAAGCAAATGAACGTGCTGGAC
TCCTTCATCAACTACTATGATTCCGAGAAGCACGCCGAGAACGCCGTGATTTTTCTGCATGGTAACGCTG
CCTCCAGCTACCTGTGGAGGCACGTCGTGCCTCACATCGAGCCCGTGGCTAGATGCATCATCCCTGATCT
GATCGGAATGGGTAAGTCCGGCAAGAGCGGGAATGGCTCATATCGCCTCCTGGATCACTACAAGTACCTC
ACCGCTTGGTTCGAGCTGCTGAACCTTCCAAAGAAAATCATCTTTGTGGGCCACGACTGGGGGGCTTGTC
TGGCCTTTCACTACTCCTACGAGCACCAAGACAAGATCAAGGCCATCGTCCATGCTGAGAGTGTCGTGGA
CGTGATCGAGTCCTGGGACGAGTGGCCTGACATCGAGGAGGATATCGCCCTGATCAAGAGCGAAGAGGGC
GAGAAAATGGTGCTTGAGAATAACTTCTTCGTCGAGACCATGCTCCCAAGCAAGATCATGCGGAAACTGG
AGCCTGAGGAGTTCGCTGCCTACCTGGAGCCATTCAAGGAGAAGGGCGAGGTTAGACGGCCTACCCTCTC
CTGGCCTCGCGAGATCCCTCTCGTTAAGGGAGGCAAGCCCGACGTCGTCCAGATTGTCCGCAACTACAAC
GCCTACCTTCGGGCCAGCGACGATCTGCCTAAGATGTTCATCGAGTCCGACCCTGGGTTCTTTTCCAACG
CTATTGTCGAGGGAGCTAAGAAGTTCCCTAACACCGAGTTCGTGAAGGTGAAGGGCCTCCACTTCAGCCA
GGAGGACGCTCCAGATGAAATGGGTAAGTACATCAAGAGCTTCGTGGAGCGCGTGCTGAAGAACGAGCAG
TAATTCTAGCCGACTCACTATAGGGCGAATTGGCGGAAGGCCGTCAAGGCCGCATCAACGAGCTCTCTAG
ACTGTAGAAAACATGAGGATCACCCATGTCTGCTGGACGACTGTAGAAAACATGAGGATCACCCATGTCT
GCTGTCTAGCTGTAGAAAACATGAGGATCACCCATGTCTGCTGGACGACTGTAGAAAACATGAGGATCAC
CCATGTCTGCTGTCTAGCTGTAGAAAACATGAGGATCACCCATGTCTGCTGGACGACTGTAGAAAACATG
AGGATCACCCATGTCTGCTGGGCCCCAACAATTGCATTCATTTTATGTTTCAGGTTCAGGGGGAGGTGTG
GGAGGTTTTTTAAAGCAAGTAAAACCTCTACAAATGTGGTATGGCTGATTATGATCAGTCGACCGATGCC
CTTGAGAGCCTTCAACCCAGTCAGCTCCTTCCGGTGGGCGCGGGGCATGACTATCGTCGCCGCACTTATG
ACTGTCTTCTTTATCATGCAACTCGTAGGACAGGTGCCGGCAGCGCTCTGGGTCATTTTCGGCGAGGACC
GCTCTCGAGGCGGCCGCTTCCCTTTAGTGAGGGTTAATGCTTCGAGCAGACATGATAAGATACATTGATG
AGTTTGGACAAACCACAACTAGAATGCAGTGAAAAAAATGCTTTATTTGTGAAATTTGTGATGCTATTGC
TTTATTTGTAACCATTATAAGCTGCAATAAACAAGTTAACAACAACAATTGCATTCATTTTATGTTTCAG
GTTCAGGGGGAGATGTGGGAGGTTTTTTAAAGCAAGTAAAACCTCTACAAATGTGGTAAAATCCGATAAG
GATCGATCCGGGCTGGCGTAATAGCGAAGAGGCCCGCACCGATCGCCCTTCCCAACAGTTGCGCAGCCTG
AATGGCGAATGG
[124 nt withheld, positions 2813-2936]
C
[91 nt withheld, positions 2938-3028]
A
[49 nt withheld, positions 3030-3078]
CCTTTGACGTTGGAGTCCACGTTCTTT
[37 nt withheld, positions 3106-3142]
ACCCTATCTCGGTCTATTCTTTTGATTTATAAGGGATTTTGCCGATTTCGGCCTATTGGTTAAAAAATGA
GCTGATTTAACAAAAATTTAACGCGAATTTTAACAAAATATTAACGCTTACAATTTCCTGATGCGGTATT
TTCTCCTTACGCATCTGTGCGGTATTTCACACCGCATACGCGGATCTGCGCAGCACCATGGCCTGAAATA
ACCTCTGAAAGAGGAACTTGGTTAGGTACCTTCTGAGGCGGAAAGAACCAGCTGTGGAATGTGTGTCAGT
TAGGGTGTGGAAAGTCCCCAGGCTCCCCAGCAGGCAGAAGTATGCAAAGCATGCATCTCAATTAGTCAGC
AACCAGGTGTGGAAAGTCCCCAGGCTCCCCAGCAGGCAGAAGTATGCAAAGCATGCATCTCAATTAGTCA
GCAACCATAGTCCCGCCCCTAACTCCGCCCATCCCGCCCCTAACTCCGCCCAGTTCCGCCCATTCTCCGC
CCCATGGCTGACTAATTTTTTTTATTTATGCAGAGGCCGAGGCCGCCTCGGCCTCTGAGCTATTCCAGAA
GTAGTGAGGAGGCTTTTTTGGAGGCCTAGGCTTTTGCAAAAAGCTTGATTCTTCTGACACAACAGTCTCG
AACTTAAGGCTAGAGCCACCATGATTGAACAAGATGGATTGCACGCAGGTTCTCCGGCCGCTTGGGTGGA
GAGGCTATTCGGCTATGACTGGGCACAACAGACAATCGGCTGCTCTGATGCCGCCGTGTTCCGGCTGTCA
GCGCAGGGGCGCCCGGTTCTTTTTGTCAAGACCGACCTGTCCGGTGCCCTGAATGAACTGCAGGACGAGG
CAGCGCGGCTATCGTGGCTGGCCACGACGGGCGTTCCTTGCGCAGCTGTGCTCGACGTTGTCACTGAAGC
GGGAAGGGACTGGCTGCTATTGGGCGAAGTGCCGGGGCAGGATCTCCTGTCATCTCACCTTGCTCCTGCC
GAGAAAGTATCCATCATGGCTGATGCAATGCGGCGGCTGCATACGCTTGATCCGGCTACCTGCCCATTCG
ACCACCAAGCGAAACATCGCATCGAGCGAGCACGTACTCGGATGGAAGCCGGTCTTGTCGATCAGGATGA
TCTGGACGAAGAGCATCAGGGGCTCGCGCCAGCCGAACTGTTCGCCAGGCTCAAGGCGCGCATGCCCGAC
GGCGAGGATCTCGTCGTGACCCATGGCGATGCCTGCTTGCCGAATATCATGGTGGAAAATGGCCGCTTTT
CTGGATTCATCGACTGTGGCCGGCTGGGTGTGGCGGACCGCTATCAGGACATAGCGTTGGCTACCCGTGA
TATTGCTGAAGAGCTTGGCGGCGAATGGGCTGACCGCTTCCTCGTGCTTTACGGTATCGCCGCTCCCGAT
TCGCAGCGCATCGCCTTCTATCGCCTTCTTGACGAGTTCTTCTGAGCGGGACTCTGGGGTTCGAAATGAC
CGACCAAGCGACGCCCAACCTGCCATCACGATGGCCGCAATAAAATATCTTTATTTTCATTACATCTGTG
TGTTGGTTTTTTGTGTGAATCGATAGCGATAAGGATCCGCGTATGGTGCACTCTCAGTACAATCTGCTCT
GATGCCGCATAGTTAAGCCAGCCCCGACACCCGCCAACACCCGCTGACGCGCCCTGACGGGCTTGTCTGC
TCCCGGCATCCGCTTACAGACAAGCTGTGACCGTCTCCGGGAGCTGCATGTGTCAGAGGTTTTCACCGTC
ATCACCGAAACGCGCGAGACGAAAGGGCCTCGTGATACGCCTATTTTTATAGGTTAATGTCATGATAATA
ATGGTTTCTTAGACGTCAGGTGGCACTTTTCGGGGAAATGTGCGCGGAACCCCTATTTGTTTATTTTTCT
AAATACATTCAAATATGTATCCGCTCATGAGACAATAACCCTGATAAATGCTTCAATAATATTGAAAAAG
GAAGAGTATGAGTATTCAACATTTCCGTGTCGCCCTTATTCCCTTTTTTGCGGCATTTTGCCTTCCTGTT
TTTGCTCACCCAGAAACGCTGGTGAAAGTAAAAGATGCTGAAGATCAGTTGGGTGCACGAGTGGGTTACA
TCGAACTGGATCTCAACAGCGGTAAGATCCTTGAGAGTTTTCGCCCCGAAGAACGTTTTCCAATGATGAG
CACTTTTAAAGTTCTGCTATGTGGCGCGGTATTATCCCGTATTGACGCCGGGCAAGAGCAACTCGGTCGC
CGCATACACTATTCTCAGAATGACTTGGTTGAGTACTCACCAGTCACAGAAAAGCATCTTACGGATGGCA
TGACAGTAAGAGAATTATGCAGTGCTGCCATAACCATGAGTGATAACACTGCGGCCAACTTACTTCTGAC
AACGATCGGAGGACCGAAGGAGCTAACCGCTTTTTTGCACAACATGGGGGATCATGTAACTCGCCTTGAT
CGTTGGGAACCGGAGCTGAATGAAGCCATACCAAACGACGAGCGTGACACCACGATGCCTGTAGCAATGG
CAACAACGTTGCGCAAACTATTAACTGGCGAACTACTTACTCTAGCTTCCCGGCAACAATTAATAGACTG
GATGGAGGCGGATAAAGTTGCAGGACCACTTCTGCGCTCGGCCCTTCCGGCTGGCTGGTTTATTGCTGAT
AAATCTGGAGCCGGTGAGCGTGGGTCTCGCGGTATCATTGCAGCACTGGGGCCAGATGGTAAGCCCTCCC
GTATCGTAGTTATCTACACGACGGGGAGTCAGGCAACTATGGATGAACGAAATAGACAGATCGCTGAGAT
AGGTGCCTCACTGATTAAGCATTGGTAACTGTCAGACCAAGTTTACTCATATATACTTTAGATTGATTTA
AAACTTCATTTTTAATTTAAAAGGATCTAGGTGAAGATCCTTTTTGATAATCTCATGACCAAAATCCCTT
AACGTGAGTTTTCGTTCCACTGAGCGTCAGACCCCGTAGAAAAGATCAAAGGATCTTCTTGAGATCCTTT
TTTTCTGCGCGTAATCTGCTGCTTGCAAACAAAAAAACCACCGCTACCAGCGGTGGTTTGTTTGCCGGAT
CAAGAGCTACCAACTCTTTTTCCGAAGGTAACTGGCTTCAGCAGAGCGCAGATACCAAATACTGTTCTTC
TAGTGTAGCCGTAGTTAGGCCACCACTTCAAGAACTCTGTAGCACCGCCTACATACCTCGCTCTGCTAAT
CCTGTTACCAGTGGCTGCTGCCAGTGGCGATAAGTCGTGTCTTACCGGGTTGGACTCAAGACGATAGTTA
CCGGATAAGGCGCAGCGGTCGGGCTGAACGGGGGGTTCGTGCACACAGCCCAGCTTGGAGCGAACGACCT
ACACCGAACTGAGATACCTACAGCGTGAGCTATGAGAAAGCGCCACGCTTCCCGAAGGGAGAAAGGCGGA
CAGGTATCCGGTAAGCGGCAGGGTCGGAACAGGAGAGCGCACGAGGGAGCTTCCAGGGGGAAACGCCTGG
TATCTTTATAGTCCTGTCGGGTTTCGCCACCTCTGACTTGAGCGTCGATTTTTGTGATGCTCGTCAGGGG
GGCGGAGCCTATGGAAAAACGCCAGCAACGCGGCCTTTTTACGGTTCCTGGCCTTTTGCTGGCCTTTTGC
TCACATGGCTCGACAGATCTTCAATATTGGCCATTAGCCATATTATTCATTGGTTATATAGCATAAATCA
ATATTGGCTATTGGCCATTGCATACGTTGTATCTATATCATAATATGTACATTTATATTGGCTCATGTCC
AATATGACCGCCATGTT
Features (pLannotate 1.2.2; 27 found; start..end, strand, type, name):
      3..380     +  enhancer       CMV enhancer: human cytomegalovirus immediate early enhancer
    381..592     +  promoter       CMV promoter: human cytomegalovirus (CMV) immediate early promoter
    753..885     +  intron         chimeric intron: chimera between introns from human β-globin and immunoglobulin heavy chain genes
    930..948     +  promoter       T7 promoter: promoter for bacteriophage T7 RNA polymerase
    958..1893    +  CDS            hRluc: Renilla luciferase human codon-optimized
   1971..1989    +  misc_RNA       MS2 stem loop: stem loop that binds the bacteriophage MS2 coat protein
   2010..2028    +  misc_RNA       MS2 stem loop: stem loop that binds the bacteriophage MS2 coat protein
   2049..2067    +  misc_RNA       MS2 stem loop: stem loop that binds the bacteriophage MS2 coat protein
   2088..2106    +  misc_RNA       MS2 stem loop: stem loop that binds the bacteriophage MS2 coat protein
   2127..2145    +  misc_RNA       MS2 stem loop: stem loop that binds the bacteriophage MS2 coat protein
   2166..2184    +  misc_RNA       MS2 stem loop: stem loop that binds the bacteriophage MS2 coat protein
   2213..2297    -  CDS            large T antigen (fragment): large T antigen from SV40 (simian virus 40)
   2298..2453    +  CDS            TcR (fragment): tetracycline efflux protein; tet; confers resistance to tetracycline
   2471..2488    -  promoter       T3 promoter (fragment): promoter for bacteriophage T3 RNA polymerase
   2506..2627    -  polyA_signal   SV40 poly(A) signal: SV40 polyadenylation signal
   2650..2718    -  CDS            large T antigen (fragment): large T antigen from SV40 (simian virus 40)
   2742..2809    +  CDS            lacZα (fragment): LacZα fragment of β-galactosidase; lacZ fragment
   2813..3241    +  rep_origin     f1 ori (sequence partly withheld): f1 bacteriophage origin of replication; arrow indicates direction of (+) strand synthesis
   3269..3320    -  misc_feature   bom (fragment): basis of mobility region from pBR322
   3385..3742    +  promoter       SV40 promoter: SV40 enhancer and early promoter
   3793..4584    +  CDS            neo: KKA2_KLEPN - Also known as kan, nptII. Experimental evidence at protein level: Swiss-Prot protein existence level 1. Resistance to kanamycin, neomycin, paromomycin, ribostamycin, butirosin and gentamicin B. From Klebsiella pneumoniae.
   4651..4699    +  polyA_signal   poly(A) signal: synthetic polyadenylation signal
   4719..4773    -  misc_feature   bom (fragment): basis of mobility region from pBR322
   4875..4910    -  CDS            rop (fragment): Rop protein, which maintains plasmids at low copy number; rop
   5005..5109    +  promoter       AmpR promoter: bla
   5110..5970    +  CDS            AmpR: β-lactamase; bla; confers resistance to ampicillin, carbenicillin, and related antibiotics
   6141..6729    +  rep_origin     ori: high-copy-number ColE1/pMB1/pBR322/pUC origin of replication
