[The description below was written by a language model from this plasmid's Addgene catalogue record and pLannotate feature annotations shown in this document.]
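Description:
pCIneo-Rluc-6xbsMS2-random_AC is a 6.9 kb mammalian expression plasmid. The catalogue lists the backbone as unknown, but the name and the feature layout point to a pCI-neo-type vector. It is propagated in E. coli at high copy from a ColE1/pUC-type origin under ampicillin selection (AmpR with its bla promoter). It also carries an f1 origin for single-stranded DNA production. An SV40 enhancer/early promoter drives a neomycin phosphotransferase gene followed by a synthetic poly(A) signal, which provides G418 selection in mammalian cells if stable lines are wanted.

The payload is a Renilla luciferase reporter mRNA. The CMV immediate-early enhancer and promoter, followed by a chimeric β-globin/immunoglobulin intron that promotes efficient expression, drive a human codon-optimized Rluc coding sequence. A T7 promoter just upstream of the ORF would permit in vitro transcription. Six copies of the MS2 stem loop, the hairpin bound by bacteriophage MS2 coat protein, are annotated downstream of the luciferase stop. These are followed by short stretches that the annotation software matched to SV40 large T antigen and tetracycline-resistance fragments. This region may correspond to the "random" sequence named in the insert, although the record does not define that term or the "AC" suffix. An SV40 polyadenylation signal lies after this region.

This arrangement is characteristic of tethering assays, in which a protein fused to MS2 coat protein is recruited to the reporter's 3′ UTR and its effect on translation or mRNA stability is read out as luciferase activity. The associated publication concerns silencing by miRISC and the CCR4-NOT complex, which fits such a use. The stated purpose, however, is only mammalian expression of the insert.
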