Addgene plasmid #148431: pCIneo-Rluc-6xbsMS2-random_AC
Purpose: Mammalian Expression of 6xbsMS2-random
Depositing lab: Elisa Izaurralde. Depositing organization: Max Planck Institute for Developmental Biology. Publication: miRISC and the CCR4-NOT complex silence mRNA targets independently of 43S ribosomal scanning. Kuzuoglu-Ozturk D, Bhandari D, Huntzinger E, Fauser M, Helms S, Izaurralde E. EMBO J. 2016 Jun 1;35(11):1186-203. doi: 10.15252/embj.201592901. Epub 2016 Mar 23. PubMed 27009120.
Backbone
  Vector backbone: Unknown
  Vector type: Mammalian Expression
Growth in bacteria
  Bacterial resistance: Ampicillin, 100 μg/mL
  Growth temperature: 37°C
  Growth strain: DH5alpha
  Copy number: High Copy
Gene/Insert
  Gene/Insert name: 6xbsMS2-random
  Species: Other
  Cloning method: Unknown
Terms and licenses: Academic/Nonprofit Terms; Industry Terms: Not Available to Industry
Depositor comments: Plasmids from this collection were made available to the research community and donated after the lab closed. Please note that the sequence provided by the depositing laboratory may be theoretical/predicted or based on Sanger sequencing results. There may be discrepancies between sequencing results obtained by Addgene and the depositor sequence. If an Addgene verified sequence is not available, please contact before placing your order to request that our lab fully sequence the plasmid.
How to cite: pCIneo-Rluc-6xbsMS2-random_AC was a gift from Elisa Izaurralde (Addgene plasmid # 148431 ; http://n2t.net/addgene:148431 ; RRID:Addgene_148431)
